>Addgene plasmid #117402 | 4xHRE_CMV53-sfGFP-CMV_dsRed Exp | addgene full sequence | sequence record 225148 | Addgene NGS Result
GACATTGATTATTGACTAGTTATTAATAGTAATCAATTACGGGGTCATTAGTTCATAGCCCATATATGGA
GTTCCGCGTTACATAACTTACGGTAAATGGCCCGCCTGGCTGACCGCCCAACGACCCCCGCCCATTGACG
TCAATAATGACGTATGTTCCCATAGTAACGCCAATAGGGACTTTCCATTGACGTCAATGGGTGGAGTATT
TACGGTAAACTGCCCACTTGGCAGTACATCAAGTGTATCATATGCCAAGTACGCCCCCTATTGACGTCAA
TGACGGTAAATGGCCCGCCTGGCATTATGCCCAGTACATGACCTTATGGGACTTTCCTACTTGGCAGTAC
ATCTACGTATTAGTCATCGCTATTACCATGGTGATGCGGTTTTGGCAGTACATCAATGGGCGTGGATAGC
GGTTTGACTCACGGGGATTTCCAAGTCTCCACCCCATTGACGTCAATGGGAGTTTGTTTTGGCACCAAAA
TCAACGGGACTTTCCAAAATGTCGTAACAACTCCGCCCCATTGACGCAAATGGGCGGTAGGCGTGTACGG
TGGGAGGTCTATATAAGCAGAGCTCTCTGGCTAACTAGAGAACCCACTGCTTACTGGCTTATCGAAATTA
ATACGACTCACTATAGGGAGACCCAAGCTGGCTAGCCGCCACCATGGCCTCCTCCGAGGACGTCATCAAG
GAGTTCATGCGCTTCAAGGTGCGCATGGAGGGCTCCGTGAACGGCCACGAGTTCGAGATCGAGGGCGAGG
GCGAGGGCCGCCCCTACGAGGGCACCCAGACCGCCAAGCTGAAGGTGACCAAGGGCGGCCCCCTGCCCTT
CGCCTGGGACATCCTGTCCCCCCAGTTCCAGTACGGCTCCAAGGTGTACGTGAAGCACCCCGCCGACATC
CCCGACTACAAGAAGCTGTCCTTCCCCGAGGGCTTCAAGTGGGAGCGCGTGATGAACTTCGAGGACGGCG
GCGTGGTGACCGTGACCCAGGACTCCTCCCTGCAGGACGGCTCCTTCATCTACAAGGTGAAGTTCATCGG
CGTGAACTTCCCCTCCGACGGCCCCGTAATGCAGAAGAAGACTATGGGCTGGGAGGCCTCCACCGAGCGC
CTGTACCCCCGCGACGGCGTGCTGAAGGGCGAGATCCACAAGGCCCTGAAGCTGAAGGACGGCGGCCACT
ACCTGGTGGAGTTCAAGTCCATCTACATGGCCAAGAAGCCCGTGCAGCTGCCCGGCTACTACTACGTGGA
CTCCAAGCTGGACATCACCTCCCACAACGAGGACTACACCATCGTGGAGCAGTACGAGCGCGCCGAGGGC
CGCCACCACCTGTTCCTGTAGACGGCTGTTTAAACCCGCTGATCAGCCTCGACTGTGCCTTCTAGTTGCC
AGCCATCTGTTGTTTGCCCCTCCCCCGTGCCTTCCTTGACCCTGGAAGGTGCCACTCCCACTGTCCTTTC
CTAATAAAATGAGGAAATTGCATCGCATTGTCTGAGTAGGTGTCATTCTATTCTGGGGGGTGGGGTGGGG
CAGGACAGCAAGGGGGAGGATTGGGAAGACAATAGCAGGCATGCTGGGGATGCGGTGGGCTCTATGGCTT
CTGAGGCGGAAAGAACCAGCTGGGGCTCTAGGGGGTATCCCC
[124 nt withheld, positions 1653-1776]
C
[91 nt withheld, positions 1778-1868]
A
[49 nt withheld, positions 1870-1918]
CCTTTGACGTTGGAGTCCACGTTCTTT
[37 nt withheld, positions 1946-1982]
ACCCTATCTCGGTCTATTCTTTTGATTTATAAGGGATTTTGCCGATTTCGGCCTATTGGTTAAAAAATGA
GCTGATTTAACAAAAATTTAACGCGAATTAATTCTGTGGAATGTGTGTCAGTTAGGGTGTGGAAAGTCCC
CAGGCTCCCCAGCAGGCAGAAGTATGCAAAGCATGCATCTCAATTAGTCAGCAACCAGGTGTGGAAAGTC
CCCAGGCTCCCCAGCAGGCAGAAGTATGCAAAGCATGCATCTCAATTAGTCAGCAACCATAGTCCCGCCC
CTAACTCCGCCCATCCCGCCCCTAACTCCGCCCAGTTCCGCCCATTCTCCGCCCCATGGCTGACTAATTT
TTTTTATTTATGCAGAGGCCGAGGCCGCCTCTGCCTCTGAGCTATTCCAGAAGTAGTGAGGAGGCTTTTT
TGGAGGCCTAGGCTTTTGCAAAAAGCTCCCGGGAGCTTGTATATCCATTTTCGGATCTGATCAAGAGACA
GGATGAGGATCGTTTCGCATGATTGAACAAGATGGATTGCACGCAGGTTCTCCGGCCGCTTGGGTGGAGA
GGCTATTCGGCTATGACTGGGCACAACAGACAATCGGCTGCTCTGATGCCGCCGTGTTCCGGCTGTCAGC
GCAGGGGCGCCCGGTTCTTTTTGTCAAGACCGACCTGTCCGGTGCCCTGAATGAACTGCAGGACGAGGCA
GCGCGGCTATCGTGGCTGGCCACGACGGGCGTTCCTTGCGCAGCTGTGCTCGACGTTGTCACTGAAGCGG
GAAGGGACTGGCTGCTATTGGGCGAAGTGCCGGGGCAGGATCTCCTGTCATCTCACCTTGCTCCTGCCGA
GAAAGTATCCATCATGGCTGATGCAATGCGGCGGCTGCATACGCTTGATCCGGCTACCTGCCCATTCGAC
CACCAAGCGAAACATCGCATCGAGCGAGCACGTACTCGGATGGAAGCCGGTCTTGTCGATCAGGATGATC
TGGACGAAGAGCATCAGGGGCTCGCGCCAGCCGAACTGTTCGCCAGGCTCAAGGCGCGCATGCCCGACGG
CGAGGATCTCGTCGTGACCCATGGCGATGCCTGCTTGCCGAATATCATGGTGGAAAATGGCCGCTTTTCT
GGATTCATCGACTGTGGCCGGCTGGGTGTGGCGGACCGCTATCAGGACATAGCGTTGGCTACCCGTGATA
TTGCTGAAGAGCTTGGCGGCGAATGGGCTGACCGCTTCCTCGTGCTTTACGGTATCGCCGCTCCCGATTC
GCAGCGCATCGCCTTCTATCGCCTTCTTGACGAGTTCTTCTGAGCGGGACTCTGGGGTTCGAAATGACCG
ACCAAGCGACGCCCAACCTGCCATCACGAGATTTCGATTCCACCGCCGCCTTCTATGAAAGGTTGGGCTT
CGGAATCGTTTTCCGGGACGCCGGCTGGATGATCCTCCAGCGCGGGGATCTCATGCTGGAGTTCTTCGCC
CACCCCAACTTGTTTATTGCAGCTTATAATGGTTACAAATAAAGCAATAGCATCACAAATTTCACAAATA
AAGCATTTTTTTCACTGCATTCTAGTTGTGGTTTGTCCAAACTCATCAATGTATCTTATCATGTCTGTAT
ACCGTCGACCTCTAGCTAGAGCTTGGCGTAATCATGGTCATAGCTGTTTCCTGTGTGAAATTGTTATCCG
CTCACAATTCCACACAACATACGAGCCGGAAGCATAAAGTGTAAAGCCTGGGGTGCCTAATGAGTGAGCT
AACTCACATTAATTGCGTTGCGCTCACTGCCCGCTTTCCAGTCGGGAAACCTGTCGTGCCAGCTGCATTA
ATGAATCGGCCAACGCGCGGGGAGAGGCGGTTTGCGTATTGGGCGCTCTTCCGCTTCCTCGCTCACTGAC
TCGCTGCGCTCGGTCGTTCGGCTGCGGCGAGCGGTATCAGCTCACTCAAAGGCGGTAATACGGTTATCCA
CAGAATCAGGGGATAACGCAGGAAAGAACATGTGAGCAAAAGGCCAGCAAAAGGCCAGGAACCGTAAAAA
GGCCGCGTTGCTGGCGTTTTTCCATAGGCTCCGCCCCCCTGACGAGCATCACAAAAATCGACGCTCAAGT
CAGAGGTGGCGAAACCCGACAGGACTATAAAGATACCAGGCGTTTCCCCCTGGAAGCTCCCTCGTGCGCT
CTCCTGTTCCGACCCTGCCGCTTACCGGATACCTGTCCGCCTTTCTCCCTTCGGGAAGCGTGGCGCTTTC
TCATAGCTCACGCTGTAGGTATCTCAGTTCGGTGTAGGTCGTTCGCTCCAAGCTGGGCTGTGTGCACGAA
CCCCCCGTTCAGCCCGACCGCTGCGCCTTATCCGGTAACTATCGTCTTGAGTCCAACCCGGTAAGACACG
ACTTATCGCCACTGGCAGCAGCCACTGGTAACAGGATTAGCAGAGCGAGGTATGTAGGCGGTGCTACAGA
GTTCTTGAAGTGGTGGCCTAACTACGGCTACACTAGAAGAACAGTATTTGGTATCTGCGCTCTGCTGAAG
CCAGTTACCTTCGGAAAAAGAGTTGGTAGCTCTTGATCCGGCAAACAAACCACCGCTGGTAGCGGTGGTT
TTTTTGTTTGCAAGCAGCAGATTACGCGCAGAAAAAAAGGATCTCAAGAAGATCCTTTGATCTTTTCTAC
GGGGTCTGACGCTCAGTGGAACGAAAACTCACGTTAAGGGATTTTGGTCATGAGATTATCAAAAAGGATC
TTCACCTAGATCCTTTTAAATTAAAAATGAAGTTTTAAATCAATCTAAAGTATATATGAGTAAACTTGGT
CTGACAGTTACCAATGCTTAATCAGTGAGGCACCTATCTCAGCGATCTGTCTATTTCGTTCATCCATAGT
TGCCTGACTCCCCGTCGTGTAGATAACTACGATACGGGAGGGCTTACCATCTGGCCCCAGTGCTGCAATG
ATACCGCGAGACCCACGCTCACCGGCTCCAGATTTATCAGCAATAAACCAGCCAGCCGGAAGGGCCGAGC
GCAGAAGTGGTCCTGCAACTTTATCCGCCTCCATCCAGTCTATTAATTGTTGCCGGGAAGCTAGAGTAAG
TAGTTCGCCAGTTAATAGTTTGCGCAACGTTGTTGCCATTGCTACAGGCATCGTGGTGTCACGCTCGTCG
TTTGGTATGGCTTCATTCAGCTCCGGTTCCCAACGATCAAGGCGAGTTACATGATCCCCCATGTTGTGCA
AAAAAGCGGTTAGCTCCTTCGGTCCTCCGATCGTTGTCAGAAGTAAGTTGGCCGCAGTGTTATCACTCAT
GGTTATGGCAGCACTGCATAATTCTCTTACTGTCATGCCATCCGTAAGATGCTTTTCTGTGACTGGTGAG
TACTCAACCAAGTCATTCTGAGAATAGTGTATGCGGCGACCGAGTTGCTCTTGCCCGGCGTCAATACGGG
ATAATACCGCGCCACATAGCAGAACTTTAAAAGTGCTCATCATTGGAAAACGTTCTTCGGGGCGAAAACT
CTCAAGGATCTTACCGCTGTTGAGATCCAGTTCGATGTAACCCACTCGTGCACCCAACTGATCTTCAGCA
TCTTTTACTTTCACCAGCGTTTCTGGGTGAGCAAAAACAGGAAGGCAAAATGCCGCAAAAAAGGGAATAA
GGGCGACACGGAAATGTTGAATACTCATACTCTTCCTTTTTCAATATTATTGAAGCATTTATCAGGGTTA
TTGTCTCATGAGCGGATACATATTTGAATGTATTTAGAAAAATAAACAAATAGGGGTTCCGCGCACATTT
CCCCGAAAAGTGCCACCTGACGTCGACGGATCGGGAGATCTTTGTATTTAATTAAGACCTTGAGTACGTG
CGTCTCTGCACGTATGGCGATTAAGACCTTGAGTACGTGCGTCTCTGCACGTATGGCGATTAAGACCTTG
AGTACGTGCGTCTCTGCACGTATGGCGATTAAGACCTTGAGTACGTGCGTCTCTGCACGTATGGCGGATC
TCCCGATCCCCTATGGTGCACTCTCAGTACAATCTGCTCTGATGCCGCATAGTTAAGCCAGTATCTGCTC
CCTGCTTGTGTGTTGGAGGTCGCTGAGTAGTGCGCGAGCAAAATTTAAGCTACAACAAGGCAAGGCTTGA
CCGACAATTGCATGAAGAATCTGCTTAGGGTTAGGCGTTTTGCGCTGCTTCGCGCGTGCAACAAAATGTC
GTAACAAGGGCGGTAGGCGTGTACGGTGGGAGGTCTATATAAGCAGAGCTCGTTTAGTGAACCGGCTAGC
GCCGCCACCATGAGTAAAGGTGAAGAACTGTTCACCGGTGTTGTTCCGATCCTGGTTGAACTGGATGGTG
ATGTTAACGGCCACAAATTCTCTGTTCGTGGTGAAGGTGAAGGTGATGCAACCAACGGTAAACTGACCCT
GAAATTCATCTGCACTACCGGTAAACTGCCGGTTCCATGGCCGACTCTGGTGACTACCCTGACCTATGGT
GTTCAGTGTTTTTCTCGTTACCCGGATCACATGAAGCAGCATGATTTCTTCAAATCTGCAATGCCGGAAG
GTTATGTACAGGAGCGCACCATTTCTTTCAAAGACGATGGCACCTACAAAACCCGTGCAGAGGTTAAATT
TGAAGGTGATACTCTGGTGAACCGTATTGAACTGAAAGGCATTGATTTCAAAGAGGACGGCAACATCCTG
GGCCACAAACTGGAATATAACTTCAACTCCCATAACGTTTACATCACCGCAGACAAACAGAAGAACGGTA
TCAAAGCTAACTTCAAAATTCGCCATAACGTTGAAGACGGTAGCGTACAGCTGGCGGACCACTACCAGCA
GAACACTCCGATCGGTGATGGTCCGGTTCTGCTGCCGGATAACCACTACCTGTCCACCCAGTCTAAACTG
TCCAAAGACCCGAACGAAAAGCGCGACCACATGGTGCTGCTGGAGTTCGTTACTGCAGCAGGTATCACGC
ACGGCATGGATGAACTCTACAAATAAGCGGCCGCCTAGAGGGCCCGTTTAAACCCGCTGATCAGCCTCGA
CTGTGCCTTCTAGTTGCCAGCCATCTGTTGTTTGCCCCTCCCCCGTGCCTTCCTTGACCCTGGAAGGTGC
CACTCCCACTGTCCTTTCCTAATAAAATGAGGAAATTGCATCGCATTGTCTGAGTAGGTGTCATTCTATT
CTGGGGGGTGGGGTGGGGCAGGACAGCAAGGGGGAGGATTGGGAAGACAATAGCAGGCATGCTGGGGATG
CGGTGGGCTCTATGGCCGCGGAATTAGCCTATGTTTTTTGGAACAATTGCATGAAGAATCTGCTTAGGGT
TAGGCGTTTTGCGCTGCTTCGCGATGTACGGGCCAGATATACGCGTT
Features (pLannotate 1.2.2; 23 found; start..end, strand, type, name):
      1..380     +  enhancer       CMV enhancer: human cytomegalovirus immediate early enhancer
    381..584     +  promoter       CMV promoter: human cytomegalovirus (CMV) immediate early promoter
    580..613     +  LTR            5' LTR (truncated) (fragment): truncated 5' long terminal repeat (LTR) from HIV-1
    629..647     +  promoter       T7 promoter: promoter for bacteriophage T7 RNA polymerase
    674..1351    +  CDS            DsRed-Express: rapidly maturing tetrameric variant of DsRed fluorescent protein (Bevis and Glick, 2002) mammalian codon-optimized
   1383..1607    +  polyA_signal   bGH poly(A) signal: bovine growth hormone polyadenylation signal
   1611..1632    +  promoter       SV40 promoter (fragment): SV40 enhancer and early promoter
   1653..2081    +  rep_origin     f1 ori (sequence partly withheld): f1 bacteriophage origin of replication; arrow indicates direction of (+) strand synthesis
   2095..2424    +  promoter       SV40 promoter: SV40 enhancer and early promoter
   2491..3282    +  CDS            neo: KKA2_KLEPN - Also known as kan, nptII. Experimental evidence at protein level: Swiss-Prot protein existence level 1. Resistance to kanamycin, neomycin, paromomycin, ribostamycin, butirosin and gentamicin B. From Klebsiella pneumoniae.
   3306..3464    +  CDS            ble (fragment): BLE_KLEPN - Experimental evidence at protein level: Swiss-Prot protein existence level 1. Binding protein with a strong affinity to the bleomycin family of antibiotics. Binds to CL990; an antimitotic-antibiotic compound. From Klebsiella pneumoniae.
   3459..3580    +  polyA_signal   SV40 poly(A) signal: SV40 polyadenylation signal
   3653..3669    -  protein_bind   lac operator: The lac repressor binds to the lac operator to inhibit transcription in E. coli. This inhibition can be relieved by adding lactose or isopropyl-β-D-thiogalactopyranoside (IPTG). lac repressor encoded by lacI
   3677..3707    -  promoter       lac promoter: promoter for the E. coli lac operon
   3722..3743    -  protein_bind   CAP binding site: CAP binding activates transcription in the presence of cAMP. E. coli catabolite activator protein
   3756..3848    -  CDS            lacI (fragment): lac repressor; lacI; The lac repressor binds to the lac operator to inhibit transcription in E. coli. This inhibition can be relieved by adding lactose or isopropyl-β-D-thiogalactopyranoside (IPTG).
   4031..4619    -  rep_origin     ori: high-copy-number ColE1/pMB1/pBR322/pUC origin of replication
   4790..5650    -  CDS            AmpR: β-lactamase; bla; confers resistance to ampicillin, carbenicillin, and related antibiotics
   5651..5755    -  promoter       AmpR promoter: bla
   5984..6036    -  misc_feature   bom (fragment): basis of mobility region from pBR322
   6194..6232    +  promoter       minimal CMV promoter: human cytomegalovirus (CMV) immediate early promoter
   6262..6975    +  CDS            Superfolder GFP: Superfolder GFP is a basic (constitutively fluorescent) green fluorescent protein published in 2005, derived from Aequorea victoria. It is reported to be a very rapidly-maturing weak dimer.
   7023..7247    +  polyA_signal   bGH poly(A) signal: bovine growth hormone polyadenylation signal
