[The description below was written by a language model from this plasmid's Addgene catalogue record and pLannotate feature annotations shown in this document.]
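Description:
4xHRE_CMV53-sfGFP-CMV_dsRed Exp is a dual-reporter mammalian expression plasmid built on the pcDNA3.1(+) backbone, about 7.3 kb according to the full sequence record. It is propagated in E. coli as a high-copy plasmid through a ColE1/pUC-type origin with β-lactamase (ampicillin) selection. It also retains the backbone's f1 origin and an SV40 early promoter–driven neomycin phosphotransferase cassette with an SV40 poly(A) signal, which allows G418 selection of transfected mammalian cells. Several short annotated fragments (HIV-1 LTR, ble, lacI, bom, and a lac promoter/operator region) appear to be backbone remnants or partial annotation matches rather than functional payload.

The payload consists of two independent transcription units, each ending in a bGH polyadenylation signal. In the first, the 714 bp superfolder GFP coding sequence sits downstream of a minimal CMV core promoter. Going by the plasmid name and stated purpose, this is the CMV53 core promoter preceded by four hypoxia response elements (4xHRE), so sfGFP output should rise under hypoxic conditions. The HRE repeats themselves are not annotated in the feature table, although there is unannotated sequence upstream of the minimal promoter. In the second unit, the full CMV enhancer/promoter drives DsRed-Express, a rapidly maturing tetrameric red fluorescent protein, constitutively. The red signal can serve as an internal reference for transfection efficiency and plasmid dosage, against which the inducible green signal can be normalized. This arrangement fits the associated work on quantitatively characterizing core promoters for regulated gene expression in mammalian cells, where the construct reports the basal and induced activity of the CMV53 core promoter paired with a hypoxia-responsive element.
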