Addgene plasmid #117402: 4xHRE_CMV53-sfGFP-CMV_dsRed Exp
Purpose: sfGFP expressed from hypoxia-inducible CMV53 promoter and dsRed expressed from consitutive CMV promoter
Depositing lab: Yvonne Chen. Depositing organization: University of California, Los Angeles (UCLA). Publication: Quantitative Analyses of Core Promoters Enable Precise Engineering of Regulated Gene Expression in Mammalian Cells. Ede C, Chen X, Lin MY, Chen YY. ACS Synth Biol. 2016 May 20;5(5):395-404. doi: 10.1021/acssynbio.5b00266. Epub 2016 Mar 1. PubMed 26883397.
Backbone
  Vector backbone: pcDNA3.1(+)
  Vector type: Mammalian Expression
  Selectable markers: Neomycin (select with G418)
Growth in bacteria
  Bacterial resistance: Ampicillin, 100 μg/mL
  Growth temperature: 37°C
  Growth strain: DH5alpha
  Copy number: High Copy
Gene/Insert
  Gene/Insert name: SuperFolder GFP (alt name: sfGFP)
  Insert size (bp): 714
Resource information
  A portion of this plasmid was derived from a plasmid made by: The sfGFP gene was PCRed from a plasmid received from Dr. Pamela Silver's laboratory.
Terms and licenses: Academic/Nonprofit Terms; Industry Terms: Not Available to Industry
How to cite: 4xHRE_CMV53-sfGFP-CMV_dsRed Exp was a gift from Yvonne Chen (Addgene plasmid # 117402 ; http://n2t.net/addgene:117402 ; RRID:Addgene_117402)
